Addgene plasmid #86042: Occludin_Flag
Purpose: Full length human occludin
Depositing lab: Christie Thomas. Depositing organization: University of Iowa. Publication: Nedd4-2 interacts with occludin to inhibit tight junction formation and enhance paracellular conductance in collecting duct epithelia. Raikwar NS, Vandewalle A, Thomas CP. Am J Physiol Renal Physiol. 2010 Aug;299(2):F436-44. doi: 10.1152/ajprenal.00674.2009. Epub 2010 May 26. PubMed 20504882.
Backbone
  Vector backbone: pFlag CMV-6C
  Backbone manufacturer: SigmaAldrich
  Vector type: Mammalian Expression
Growth in bacteria
  Bacterial resistance: Ampicillin, 100 μg/mL
  Growth temperature: 37°C
  Growth strain: DH5alpha
  Copy number: High Copy
Gene/Insert
  Gene/Insert name: Occludin
  Species: H. sapiens (human)
  Insert size (bp): 1601
  Mutation: I52T and Q365P
  GenBank ID: NM_002538.3
  Entrez Gene: OCLN (a.k.a. BLCPMG, PPP1R115, PTORCH1)
  Promoter: CMV
  Tag / fusion protein: FLAG (N terminal on backbone)
  Cloning method: Unknown
  Sequencing primers: 5′ CMV-F; 3′ C-CMV-24
Terms and licenses: Academic/Nonprofit Terms; Industry Terms: Not Available to Industry
How to cite: Occludin_Flag was a gift from Christie Thomas (Addgene plasmid # 86042 ; http://n2t.net/addgene:86042 ; RRID:Addgene_86042)
