[The description below was written by a language model from this plasmid's Addgene catalogue record and pLannotate feature annotations shown in this document.]
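Description:
Occludin_Flag is a mammalian expression plasmid built on the commercial pFlag CMV-6C backbone that carries full-length human occludin (OCLN), a transmembrane component of epithelial tight junctions. The sequenced record is about 6.2 kb. It is maintained in E. coli through a high-copy ColE1/pUC-type origin and selected with ampicillin via the β-lactamase gene and its native promoter. An f1 phage origin is also present, which would allow production of single-stranded DNA. Remnants of bacterial lac elements (lacZα and lacI fragments, lac promoter and operator, CAP site) and a T7 promoter are annotated in the backbone but have no evident role in the mammalian expression unit.

The expression cassette consists of the human cytomegalovirus immediate-early enhancer and promoter, a short FLAG epitope sequence supplied by the backbone (annotated as a fragment matching part of a 3xFLAG tag, consistent with a single N-terminal FLAG), the occludin open reading frame, and the human growth hormone polyadenylation signal. The result is strong constitutive expression of N-terminally FLAG-tagged occludin in transfected mammalian cells, detectable or immunoprecipitable with anti-FLAG antibodies. The record notes two amino-acid differences from the reference sequence, I52T and Q365P, which users should bear in mind. An SV40 enhancer/early promoter lies downstream of the cassette, but the feature table shows no mammalian selection marker after it, so the plasmid appears suited mainly to transient expression. The associated work examined the interaction of occludin with the ubiquitin ligase Nedd4-2 and its effects on tight junction formation and paracellular conductance in collecting duct epithelia.
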