Features (pLannotate 1.2.2; 16 found; start..end, strand, type, name):
      4..158     -  CDS            lacZα (fragment): LacZα fragment of β-galactosidase; lacZ fragment
    318..697     +  enhancer       CMV enhancer: human cytomegalovirus immediate early enhancer
    699..898     +  promoter       CMV promoter: human cytomegalovirus (CMV) immediate early promoter
    936..956     +  CDS            3xFLAG (fragment): three tandem FLAG® epitope tags
    970..2532    +  CDS            OCLN: OCLN_HUMAN - Experimental evidence at protein level: Swiss-Prot protein existence level 1. (Microbial infection) Acts as a co-receptor for hepatitis C virus (HCV) in hepatocytes. From Homo sapiens (Human).
   2539..3160    +  polyA_signal   hGH poly(A) signal: human growth hormone polyadenylation signal
   3189..3518    +  promoter       SV40 promoter: SV40 enhancer and early promoter
   3557..3575    -  promoter       T7 promoter: promoter for bacteriophage T7 RNA polymerase
   3613..3629    -  protein_bind   lac operator: The lac repressor binds to the lac operator to inhibit transcription in E. coli. This inhibition can be relieved by adding lactose or isopropyl-β-D-thiogalactopyranoside (IPTG). lac repressor encoded by lacI
   3637..3667    -  promoter       lac promoter: promoter for the E. coli lac operon
   3682..3703    -  protein_bind   CAP binding site: CAP binding activates transcription in the presence of cAMP. E. coli catabolite activator protein
   3716..3808    -  CDS            lacI (fragment): lac repressor; lacI; The lac repressor binds to the lac operator to inhibit transcription in E. coli. This inhibition can be relieved by adding lactose or isopropyl-β-D-thiogalactopyranoside (IPTG).
   3991..4579    -  rep_origin     ori: high-copy-number ColE1/pMB1/pBR322/pUC origin of replication
   4750..5610    -  CDS            AmpR: β-lactamase; bla; confers resistance to ampicillin, carbenicillin, and related antibiotics
   5611..5715    -  promoter       AmpR promoter: bla
   5742..6170    +  rep_origin     f1 ori (sequence partly withheld): f1 bacteriophage origin of replication; arrow indicates direction of (+) strand synthesis
>Addgene plasmid #86042 | Occludin_Flag | addgene full sequence | sequence record 171570 | Addgene NGS Result
CCATTCGCCATTCAGGCTGCGCAACTGTTGGGAAGGGCGATCGGTGCGGGCCTCTTCGCTATTACGCCAG
CTGGCGAAAGGGGGATGTGCTGCAAGGCGATTAAGTTGGGTAACGCCAGGGTTTTCCCAGTCACGACGTT
GTAAAACGACGGCCAGTGCCAAGCTGATCTATACATTGAATCAATATTGGCAATTAGCCATATTAGTCAT
TGGTTATATAGCATAAATCAATATTGGCTATTGGCCATTGCATACGTTGTATCTATATCATAATATGTAC
ATTTATATTGGCTCATGTCCAATATGACCGCCATGTTGACATTGATTATTGACTAGTTATTAATAGTAAT
CAATTACGGGGTCATTAGTTCATAGCCCATATATGGAGTTCCGCGTTACATAACTTACGGTAAATGGCCC
GCCTGGCTGACCGCCCAACGACCCCCGCCCATTGACGTCAATAATGACGTATGTTCCCATAGTAACGCCA
ATAGGGACTTTCCATTGACGTCAATGGGTGGAGTATTTACGGTAAACTGCCCACTTGGCAGTACATCAAG
TGTATCATATGCCAAGTCCGCCCCCTATTGACGTCAATGACGGTAAATGGCCCGCCTGGCATTATGCCCA
GTACATGACCTTACGGGACTTTCCTACTTGGCAGTACATCTACGTATTAGTCATCGCTATTACCATGGTG
ATGCGGTTTTGGCAGTACACCAATGGGCGTGGATAGCGGTTTGACTCACGGGGATTTCCAAGTCTCCACC
CCATTGACGTCAATGGGAGTTTGTTTTGGCACCAAAATCAACGGGACTTTCCAAAATGTCGTAATAACCC
CGCCCCGTTGACGCAAATGGGCGGTAGGCGTGTACGGTGGGAGGTCTATATAAGCAGAGCTCGTTTAGTG
AACCGTCAGAATTAGGCCTTACCATGGACTACAAAGACGATGACGACAAGCTCAAAGCTTCATCCAGGCC
TCTTGAAAGTCCACCTCCTTACAGGCCTGATGAATTCAAACCGAATCATTATGCACCAAGCAATGACATA
TATGGTGGAGAGATGCATGTTCGACCAATGCTCTCTCAGCCAGCCTACTCTTTTTACCCAGAAGATGAAA
CTCTTCACTTCTACAAATGGACCTCTCCTCCAGGAGTGATTCGGATCCTGTCTATGCTCATTATTGTGAT
GTGCATTGCCATCTTTGCCTGTGTGGCCTCCACGCTTGCCTGGGACAGAGGCTACGGAACTTCCCTTTTA
GGAGGTAGTGTAGGCTACCCTTATGGAGGAAGTGGCTTTGGTAGCTACGGAAGTGGCTATGGCTATGGCT
ATGGTTATGGCTATGGCTACGGAGGCTATACAGACCCAAGAGCAGCAAAGGGCTTCATGTTGGCCATGGC
TGCCTTTTGTTTCATTGCCGCGTTGGTGATCTTTGTTACCAGTGTTATAAGATCTGAAATGTCCAGAACA
AGAAGATACTACTTAAGTGTGATAATAGTGAGTGCTATCCTGGGCATCATGGTGTTTATTGCCACAATTG
TCTATATAATGGGAGTGAACCCAACTGCTCAGTCTTCTGGATCTCTATATGGTTCACAAATATATGCCCT
CTGCAACCAATTTTATACACCTGCAGCTACTGGACTCTACGTGGATCAGTATTTGTATCACTACTGTGTT
GTGGATCCCCAGGAGGCCATTGCCATTGTACTGGGGTTCATGATTATTGTGGCTTTTGCTTTAATAATTT
TCTTTGCTGTGAAAACTCGAAGAAAGATGGACAGGTATGACAAGTCCAATATTTTGTGGGACAAGGAACA
CATTTATGATGAGCAGCCCCCCAATGTCGAGGAGTGGGTTAAAAATGTGTCTGCAGGCACACAGGACGTG
CCTTCACCCCCATCTGACTATGTGGAAAGAGTTGACAGTCCCATGGCATACTCTTCCAATGGCAAAGTGA
ATGACAAGCGGTTTTATCCAGAGTCTTCCTATAAATCCACGCCGGTTCCTGAAGTGGTTCAGGAGCTTCC
ATTAACTTCGCCTGTGGATGACTTCAGGCCGCCTCGTTACAGCAGCGGTGGTAACTTTGAGACACCTTCA
AAAAGAGCACCTGCAAAGGGAAGAGCAGGAAGGTCAAAGAGAACAGAGCAAGATCACTATGAGACAGACT
ACACAACTGGCGGCGAGTCCTGTGATGAGCTGGAGGAGGACTGGATCAGGGAATATCCACCTATCACTTC
AGATCAACAAAGACAACTGTACAAGAGGAATTTTGACACTGGCCTACAGGAATACAAGAGCTTACAATCA
GAACTTGATGAGATCAATAAAGAACTCTCCCGTTTGGATAAAGAATTGGATGACTATAGAGAAGAAAGTG
AAGAGTACATGGCTGCTGCTGATGAATACAATAGACTGAAGCAAGTGAAGGGATCTGCAGATTACAAAAG
TAAGAAGAATCATTGCAAGCAGTTAAAGAGCAAATTGTCACACATCAAGAAGATGGTTGGAGACTATGAT
AGACAGAAAACATAGCCCGGTGGCATCCCTGTGACCCCTCCCCAGTGCCTCTCCTGGCCCTGGAAGTTGC
CACTCCAGTGCCCACCAGCCTTGTCCTAATAAAATTAAGTTGCATCATTTTGTCTGACTAGGTGTCCTTC
TATAATATTATGGGGTGGAGGGGGGTGGTATGGAGCAAGGGGCAAGTTGGGAAGACAACCTGTAGGGCCT
GCGGGGTCTATTGGGAACCAAGCTGGAGTGCAGTGGCACAATCTTGGCTCACTGCAATCTCCGCCTCCTG
GGTTCAAGCGATTCTCCTGCCTCAGCCTCCCGAGTTGTTGGGATTCCAGGCATGCATGACCAGGCTCAGC
TAATTTTTGTTTTTTTGGTAGAGACGGGGTTTCACCATATTGGCCAGGCTGGTCTCCAACTCCTAATCTC
AGGTGATCTACCCACCTTGGCCTCCCAAATTGCTGGGATTACAGGCGTGAACCACTGCTCCCTTCCCTGT
CCTTCTGATTTTAAAATAACTATACCAGCAGGAGGACGTCCAGACACAGCATAGGCTACCTGGCCATGCC
CAACCGGTGGGACATTTGAGTTGCTTGCTTGGCACTGTCCTCTCATGCGTTGGGTCCACTCAGTAGATGC
CTGTTGAATTGGGTACGCGGCCAGCTTGGCTGTGGAATGTGTGTCAGTTAGGGTGTGGAAAGTCCCCAGG
CTCCCCAGCAGGCAGAAGTATGCAAAGCATGCATCTCAATTAGTCAGCAACCAGGTGTGGAAAGTCCCCA
GGCTCCCCAGCAGGCAGAAGTATGCAAAGCATGCATCTCAATTAGTCAGCAACCATAGTCCCGCCCCTAA
CTCCGCCCATCCCGCCCCTAACTCCGCCCAGTTCCGCCCATTCTCCGCCCCATGGCTGACTAATTTTTTT
TATTTATGCAGAGGCCGAGGCCGCCTCGGCCTCTGAGCTATTCCAGAAGTAGTGAGGAGGCTTTTTTGGA
GGCCTAGGCTTTTGCAAAAAGCTCCTCGAGGAACTGAAAAACCAGAAAGTTAATTCCCTATAGTGAGTCG
TATTAAATTCGTAATCATGTCATAGCTGTTTCCTGTGTGAAATTGTTATCCGCTCACAATTCCACACAAC
ATACGAGCCGGAAGCATAAAGTGTAAAGCCTGGGGTGCCTAATGAGTGAGCTAACTCACATTAATTGCGT
TGCGCTCACTGCCCGCTTTCCAGTCGGGAAACCTGTCGTGCCAGCTGCATTAATGAATCGGCCAACGCGC
GGGGAGAGGCGGTTTGCGTATTGGGCGCTCTTCCGCTTCCTCGCTCACTGACTCGCTGCGCTCGGTCGTT
CGGCTGCGGCGAGCGGTATCAGCTCACTCAAAGGCGGTAATACGGTTATCCACAGAATCAGGGGATAACG
CAGGAAAGAACATGTGAGCAAAAGGCCAGCAAAAGGCCAGGAACCGTAAAAAGGCCGCGTTGCTGGCGTT
TTTCCATAGGCTCCGCCCCCCTGACGAGCATCACAAAAATCGACGCTCAAGTCAGAGGTGGCGAAACCCG
ACAGGACTATAAAGATACCAGGCGTTTCCCCCTGGAAGCTCCCTCGTGCGCTCTCCTGTTCCGACCCTGC
CGCTTACCGGATACCTGTCCGCCTTTCTCCCTTCGGGAAGCGTGGCGCTTTCTCATAGCTCACGCTGTAG
GTATCTCAGTTCGGTGTAGGTCGTTCGCTCCAAGCTGGGCTGTGTGCACGAACCCCCCGTTCAGCCCGAC
CGCTGCGCCTTATCCGGTAACTATCGTCTTGAGTCCAACCCGGTAAGACACGACTTATCGCCACTGGCAG
CAGCCACTGGTAACAGGATTAGCAGAGCGAGGTATGTAGGCGGTGCTACAGAGTTCTTGAAGTGGTGGCC
TAACTACGGCTACACTAGAAGAACAGTATTTGGTATCTGCGCTCTGCTGAAGCCAGTTACCTTCGGAAAA
AGAGTTGGTAGCTCTTGATCCGGCAAACAAACCACCGCTGGTAGCGGTGGTTTTTTTGTTTGCAAGCAGC
AGATTACGCGCAGAAAAAAAGGATCTCAAGAAGATCCTTTGATCTTTTCTACGGGGTCTGACGCTCAGTG
GAACGAAAACTCACGTTAAGGGATTTTGGTCATGAGATTATCAAAAAGGATCTTCACCTAGATCCTTTTA
AATTAAAAATGAAGTTTTAAATCAATCTAAAGTATATATGAGTAAACTTGGTCTGACAGTTACCAATGCT
TAATCAGTGAGGCACCTATCTCAGCGATCTGTCTATTTCGTTCATCCATAGTTGCCTGACTCCCCGTCGT
GTAGATAACTACGATACGGGAGGGCTTACCATCTGGCCCCAGTGCTGCAATGATACCGCGAGACCCACGC
TCACCGGCTCCAGATTTATCAGCAATAAACCAGCCAGCCGGAAGGGCCGAGCGCAGAAGTGGTCCTGCAA
CTTTATCCGCCTCCATCCAGTCTATTAATTGTTGCCGGGAAGCTAGAGTAAGTAGTTCGCCAGTTAATAG
TTTGCGCAACGTTGTTGCCATTGCTACAGGCATCGTGGTGTCACGCTCGTCGTTTGGTATGGCTTCATTC
AGCTCCGGTTCCCAACGATCAAGGCGAGTTACATGATCCCCCATGTTGTGCAAAAAAGCGGTTAGCTCCT
TCGGTCCTCCGATCGTTGTCAGAAGTAAGTTGGCCGCAGTGTTATCACTCATGGTTATGGCAGCACTGCA
TAATTCTCTTACTGTCATGCCATCCGTAAGATGCTTTTCTGTGACTGGTGAGTACTCAACCAAGTCATTC
TGAGAATAGTGTATGCGGCGACCGAGTTGCTCTTGCCCGGCGTCAATACGGGATAATACCGCGCCACATA
GCAGAACTTTAAAAGTGCTCATCATTGGAAAACGTTCTTCGGGGCGAAAACTCTCAAGGATCTTACCGCT
GTTGAGATCCAGTTCGATGTAACCCACTCGTGCACCCAACTGATCTTCAGCATCTTTTACTTTCACCAGC
GTTTCTGGGTGAGCAAAAACAGGAAGGCAAAATGCCGCAAAAAAGGGAATAAGGGCGACACGGAAATGTT
GAATACTCATACTCTTCCTTTTTCAATATTATTGAAGCATTTATCAGGGTTATTGTCTCATGAGCGGATA
CATATTTGAATGTATTTAGAAAAATAAACAAATAGGGGTTCCGCGCACATTTCCCCGAAAAGTGCCACCT
G
[124 nt withheld, positions 5742-5865]
C
[91 nt withheld, positions 5867-5957]
A
[49 nt withheld, positions 5959-6007]
CCTTTGACGTTGGAGTCCACGTTCTTT
[37 nt withheld, positions 6035-6071]
ACCCTATCTCGGTCTATTCTTTTGATTTATAAGGGATTTTGCCGATTTCGGCCTATTGGTTAAAAAATGA
GCTGATTTAACAAAAATTTAACGCGAATTTTAACAAAATATTAACGCTTACAATTT
